LOCUS       Exported 8069 bp ds-DNA circular SYN 12-MAY-2021
DEFINITION  synthetic circular DNA
ACCESSION   .
VERSION     .
KEYWORDS    3120 pSFFV-neo Bcl-XL
SOURCE      synthetic DNA construct
  ORGANISM  synthetic DNA construct
REFERENCE   1 (bases 1 to 8069)
  AUTHORS   Chao DT, Linette GP, Boise LH, White LS, Thompson CB, Korsmeyer SJ
  TITLE     Bcl-XL and Bcl-2 repress a common pathway of cell death.
  JOURNAL   J Exp Med 1995 Sep 1;182(3):821-8.
  PUBMED    7650488
REFERENCE   2 (bases 1 to 8069)
  AUTHORS   .
  TITLE     Direct Submission
  JOURNAL   Exported May 12, 2021 from SnapGene Server 1.1.58
            http://www.snapgene.com
FEATURES             Location/Qualifiers
     source          1..8069
                     /organism="synthetic DNA construct"
                     /mol_type="other DNA"
     primer_bind     98..115
                     /label=L4440
                     /note="L4440 vector, forward primer"
     protein_bind    232..253
                     /label=CAP binding site
                     /bound_moiety="E. coli catabolite activator protein"
                     /note="CAP binding activates transcription in the presence
                     of cAMP."
     promoter        268..298
                     /label=lac promoter
                     /note="promoter for the E. coli lac operon"
     protein_bind    306..322
                     /label=lac operator
                     /bound_moiety="lac repressor encoded by lacI"
                     /note="The lac repressor binds to the lac operator to
                     inhibit transcription in E. coli. This inhibition can be
                     relieved by adding lactose or
                     isopropyl-beta-D-thiogalactopyranoside (IPTG)."
     primer_bind     311..333
                     /label=M13/pUC Reverse
                     /note="In lacZ gene"
     primer_bind     330..346
                     /label=M13 rev
                     /note="common sequencing primer, one of multiple similar
                     variants"
     primer_bind     330..346
                     /label=M13 Reverse
                     /note="In lacZ gene. Also called M13-rev"
     promoter        367..385
                     /label=T3 promoter
                     /note="promoter for bacteriophage T3 RNA polymerase"
     intron          2108..2173
                     /label=small t intron
                     /note="SV40 (simian virus 40) small t antigen intron"
     CDS             2303..2323
                     /codon_start=1
                     /product="nuclear localization signal of SV40 (simian virus
                     40) large T antigen"
                     /label=SV40 NLS
                     /translation="PKKKRKV"
     polyA_signal    2748..2882
                     /label=SV40 poly(A) signal
                     /note="SV40 polyadenylation signal"
     primer_bind     complement(2891..2911)
                     /label=pBABE 3'
                     /note="SV40 enhancer, reverse primer for pBABE vectors"
     promoter        2896..3225
                     /label=SV40 promoter
                     /note="SV40 enhancer and early promoter"
     rep_origin      3076..3211
                     /label=SV40 ori
                     /note="SV40 origin of replication"
     primer_bind     3138..3157
                     /label=SV40pro-F
                     /note="SV40 promoter/origin, forward primer"
     CDS             3582..4376
                     /codon_start=1
                     /gene="aph(3')-II (or nptII)"
                     /product="aminoglycoside phosphotransferase from Tn5"
                     /label=NeoR/KanR
                     /note="confers resistance to neomycin, kanamycin, and G418
                     (Geneticin(R))"
                     /translation="MIEQDGLHAGSPAAWVERLFGYDWAQQTIGCSDAAVFRLSAQGRP
                     VLFVKTDLSGALNELQDEAARLSWLATTGVPCAAVLDVVTEAGRDWLLLGEVPGQDLLS
                     SHLAPAEKVSIMADAMRRLHTLDPATCPFDHQAKHRIERARTRMEAGLVDQDDLDEEHQ
                     GLAPAELFARLKARMPDGEDLVVTHGDACLPNIMVENGRFSGFIDCGRLGVADRYQDIA
                     LATRDIAEELGGEWADRFLVLYGIAAPDSQRIAFYRLLDEFF"
     primer_bind     complement(3636..3655)
                     /label=Neo-R
                     /note="Neomycin resistance gene, reverse primer"
     primer_bind     4246..4265
                     /label=Neo-F
                     /note="Neomycin resistance gene, forward primer"
     intron          4796..4861
                     /label=small t intron
                     /note="SV40 (simian virus 40) small t antigen intron"
     CDS             4991..5011
                     /codon_start=1
                     /product="nuclear localization signal of SV40 (simian virus
                     40) large T antigen"
                     /label=SV40 NLS
                     /translation="PKKKRKV"
     polyA_signal    5445..5579
                     /label=SV40 poly(A) signal
                     /note="SV40 polyadenylation signal"
     primer_bind     complement(5576..5592)
                     /label=SK primer
                     /note="common sequencing primer, one of multiple similar
                     variants"
     primer_bind     complement(5576..5592)
                     /label=pBluescriptSK
                     /note="For pBluescript vector"
     primer_bind     complement(5624..5643)
                     /label=T7
                     /note="T7 promoter, forward primer"
     promoter        complement(5625..5643)
                     /label=T7 promoter
                     /note="promoter for bacteriophage T7 RNA polymerase"
     primer_bind     complement(5650..5667)
                     /label=M13 Forward
                     /note="In lacZ gene. Also called M13-F20 or M13 (-21)
                     Forward"
     primer_bind     complement(5650..5666)
                     /label=M13 fwd
                     /note="common sequencing primer, one of multiple similar
                     variants"
     primer_bind     complement(5659..5681)
                     /label=M13/pUC Forward
                     /note="In lacZ gene"
     rep_origin      5808..6263
                     /direction=RIGHT
                     /label=f1 ori
                     /note="f1 bacteriophage origin of replication; arrow
                     indicates direction of (+) strand synthesis"
     primer_bind     complement(5895..5914)
                     /label=F1ori-R
                     /note="F1 origin, reverse primer"
     primer_bind     6105..6126
                     /label=F1ori-F
                     /note="F1 origin, forward primer"
     promoter        6289..6393
                     /gene="bla"
                     /label=AmpR promoter
     CDS             6394..7254
                     /codon_start=1
                     /gene="bla"
                     /product="beta-lactamase"
                     /label=AmpR
                     /note="confers resistance to ampicillin, carbenicillin, and
                     related antibiotics"
                     /translation="MSIQHFRVALIPFFAAFCLPVFAHPETLVKVKDAEDQLGARVGYI
                     ELDLNSGKILESFRPEERFPMMSTFKVLLCGAVLSRIDAGQEQLGRRIHYSQNDLVEYS
                     PVTEKHLTDGMTVRELCSAAITMSDNTAANLLLTTIGGPKELTAFLHNMGDHVTRLDRW
                     EPELNEAIPNDERDTTMPVAMATTLRKLLTGELLTLASRQQLIDWMEADKVAGPLLRSA
                     LPAGWFIADKSGAGERGSRGIIAALGPDGKPSRIVVIYTTGSQATMDERNRQIAEIGAS
                     LIKHW"
     primer_bind     complement(6612..6631)
                     /label=Amp-R
                     /note="Ampicillin resistance gene, reverse primer"
     rep_origin      7425..8013
                     /direction=RIGHT
                     /label=ori
                     /note="high-copy-number ColE1/pMB1/pBR322/pUC origin of
                     replication"
     primer_bind     7914..7933
                     /label=pBR322ori-F
                     /note="pBR322 origin, forward primer"
ORIGIN
        1 catgttcttt cctgcgttat cccctgattc tgtggataac cgtattaccg cctttgagtg
       61 agctgatacc gctcgccgca gccgaacgac cgagcgcagc gagtcagtga gcgaggaagc
      121 ggaagagcgc ccaatacgca aaccgcctct ccccgcgcgt tggccgattc attaatgcag
      181 ctggcacgac aggtttcccg actggaaagc gggcagtgag cgcaacgcaa ttaatgtgag
      241 ttagctcact cattaggcac cccaggcttt acactttatg cttccggctc gtatgttgtg
      301 tggaattgtg agcggataac aatttcacac aggaaacagc tatgaccatg attacgccaa
      361 gctcgaaatt aaccctcact aaagggaaca aaagctggta ccgggccccc cctcgaggtc
      421 gaccacaaca ctgctctacg ggcatgagtg gccaccttcc attttttttt taagtgtgtg
      481 tgctgacgtc acaagaactc aggtactctt acttcctaca tggtacgagt tcttaccact
      541 tagccatttc ttcatcctga aagaccccac caagttgctt agcctgatag ccgcagtaac
      601 gccattttgc aaggcatgga aaaataccaa accaagaata gggaagttca gatcaagggc
      661 gggtacacga aaacagctaa cgttgggcca aacaagatat ctgcggtaag cagtttcggc
      721 cccggcccgg ggccaagaac agatggtccc cagatatggc ccaaccctca gcagtttctt
      781 aagacccatc agatgtttcc aggctccccc aaggacctga aatgaccctg tgccttattt
      841 gaattaacca atcagcccgc ttctcgcttc tgttcgcgcg cttttgcttc ccgagctcta
      901 taaaagagct cacaacccct cactcggcgc gccagtcctc cgacagactg agtcgcccgg
      961 gtacccgtgt tcccaataaa gcctcttgct gattgcatcc gaatcgtgga ctcgctgatc
     1021 cttgggaggg tctcctcaga ttgattgact gcccacctcg ggggtctttc atttgggggc
     1081 tcgtccggga tttggagacc cccgcccagg gaccaccgac ccaccgtcgg gaggtaagct
     1141 ggccagcgat cgttttgtct ccgtctctgt ctttggaatt cttggacaat ggactggttg
     1201 agcccatccc tattataaaa atgtctcaga gcaaccggga gctggtggtt gactttctct
     1261 cctacaagct ttcccagaaa ggatacagct ggagtcagtt tagtgatgtg gaagagaaca
     1321 ggactgaggc cccagaaggg actgaatcgg agatggagac ccccagtgcc atcaatggca
     1381 acccatcctg gcacctggca gacagccccg cggtgaatgg agccactggc cacagcagca
     1441 gtttggatgc ccgggaggtg atccccatgg cagcagtaaa gcaagcgctg agggaggcag
     1501 gcgacgagtt tgaactgcgg taccggcggg cattcagtga cctgacatcc cagctccaca
     1561 tcaccccagg gacagcatat cagagctttg aacaggtagt gaatgaactc ttccgggatg
     1621 gggtaaactg gggtcgcatt gtggcctttt tctccttcgg cggggcactg tgcgtggaaa
     1681 gcgtagacaa ggagatgcag gtattggtga gtcggatcgc agcttggatg gccacttacc
     1741 tgaatgacca cctagagcct tggatccagg agaacggcgg ctgggatact tttgtggaac
     1801 tctatgggaa caatgcagca gccgagagcc gaaagggcca ggaacgcttc aaccgctggt
     1861 tcctgacggg catgactgtg gccggcgtgg ttctgctggg ctcactcttc agtcggaaat
     1921 gaccagacac tgaccatcca ctctacgaat tcctgcagcc cgtgccctta aacgcctggt
     1981 tgctacgcct gaataagtga taataagcgg atgaatggca gaaattcgcc ggatctttgt
     2041 gaaggaacct tacttctgtg gtgtgacata attggacaaa ctacctacag agatttaaag
     2101 ctctaaggta aatataaaat ttttaagtgt ataatgtgtt aaactactga ttctaattgt
     2161 ttgtgtattt tagattccaa cctatggaac tgatgaatgg gagcagtggt ggaatgcctt
     2221 taatgaggaa aacctgtttt gctcagaaga aatgccatct agtgatgatg aggctactgc
     2281 tgactctcaa cattctactc ctccaaaaaa gaagagaaag gtagaagacc ccaaggactt
     2341 tccttcagaa ttgctaagtt ttttgagtca tgctgtgttt agtaatagaa ctcttgcttg
     2401 ctttgctatt tacaccacaa aggaaaaagc tgcactgcta tacaagaaaa ttatggaaaa
     2461 atattctgta acctttataa gtaggcataa cagttataat cataacatac tgttttttct
     2521 tactccacac aggcatagag tgtctgctat taataactat gctcaaaaat tgtgtacctt
     2581 tagcttttta atttgtaaag gggttaataa ggaatatttg atgtatagtg ccttgactag
     2641 agatcataat cagccatacc acatttgtag aggttttact tgctttaaaa aacctcccac
     2701 acctccccct gaacctgaaa cataaaatga atgcaattgt tgttgttaac ttgtttattg
     2761 cagcttataa tggttacaaa taaagcaata gcatcacaaa tttcacaaat aaagcatttt
     2821 tttcactgca ttctagttgt ggtttgtcca aactcatcaa tgtatcttat catgtctgga
     2881 tcccccctgt ggaatgtgtg tcagttaggg tgtggaaagt ccccaggctc cccagcaggc
     2941 agaagtatgc aaagcatgca tctcaattag tcagcaacca ggtgtggaaa gtccccaggc
     3001 tccccagcag gcagaagtat gcaaagcatg catctcaatt agtcagcaac catagtcccg
     3061 cccctaactc cgcccatccc gcccctaact ccgcccagtt ccgcccattc tccgccccat
     3121 ggctgactaa ttttttttat ttatgcagag gccgaggccg cctcggcctc tgagctattc
     3181 cagaagtagt gaggaggctt ttttggaggc ctaggctttt gcaaaaagct tcacgctgcc
     3241 gcaagcactc agggcgcaag ggctgctaaa ggaagcggaa cacgtagaaa gccagtccgc
     3301 agaaacggtg ctgaccccgg atgaatgtca gctactgggc tatctggaca agggaaaacg
     3361 caagcgcaaa gagaaagcag gtagcttgca gtgggcttac atggcgatag ctagactggg
     3421 cggttttatg gacagcaagc gaaccggaat tgccagctgg ggcgccctct ggtaaggttg
     3481 ggaagccctg caaagtaaac tggatggctt tcttgccgcc aaggatctga tggcgcaggg
     3541 gatcaagatc tgatcaagag acaggatgag gatcgtttcg catgattgaa caagatggat
     3601 tgcacgcagg ttctccggcc gcttgggtgg agaggctatt cggctatgac tgggcacaac
     3661 agacaatcgg ctgctctgat gccgccgtgt tccggctgtc agcgcagggg cgcccggttc
     3721 tttttgtcaa gaccgacctg tccggtgccc tgaatgaact gcaggacgag gcagcgcggc
     3781 tatcgtggct ggccacgacg ggcgttcctt gcgcagctgt gctcgacgtt gtcactgaag
     3841 cgggaaggga ctggctgcta ttgggcgaag tgccggggca ggatctcctg tcatctcacc
     3901 ttgctcctgc cgagaaagta tccatcatgg ctgatgcaat gcggcggctg catacgcttg
     3961 atccggctac ctgcccattc gaccaccaag cgaaacatcg catcgagcga gcacgtactc
     4021 ggatggaagc cggtcttgtc gatcaggatg atctggacga agagcatcag gggctcgcgc
     4081 cagccgaact gttcgccagg ctcaaggcgc gcatgcccga cggcgaggat ctcgtcgtga
     4141 cccatggcga tgcctgcttg ccgaatatca tggtggaaaa tggccgcttt tctggattca
     4201 tcgactgtgg ccggctgggt gtggcggacc gctatcagga catagcgttg gctacccgtg
     4261 atattgctga agagcttggc ggcgaatggg ctgaccgctt cctcgtgctt tacggtatcg
     4321 ccgctcccga ttcgcagcgc atcgccttct atcgccttct tgacgagttc ttctgagcgg
     4381 gactctgggg ttcgaaatga ccgaccaagc gacgcccaac ctgccatcac gagatttcga
     4441 ttccaccgcc gccttctatg aaaggttggg cttcggaatc gttttccggg acgccggctg
     4501 gatgatcctc cagcgcgggg atctcatgct ggagttcttc gcccaccccg ggctcgatcc
     4561 cctcgcgagt tggttcagct gctgcctgag gctggacgac ctcgcggagt tctaccggca
     4621 gtgcaaatcc gtcggcatcc aggaaaccag cagcggctat ccgcgcatcc atgcccccga
     4681 actgcaggag tggggaggca cgatggccgc tttggtccgg atctttgtga aggaacctta
     4741 cttctgtggt gtgacataat tggacaaact acctacagag atttaaagct ctaaggtaaa
     4801 tataaaattt ttaagtgtat aatgtgttaa actactgatt ctaattgttt gtgtatttta
     4861 gattccaacc tatggaactg atgaatggga gcagtggtgg aatgccttta atgaggaaaa
     4921 cctgttttgc tcagaagaaa tgccatctag tgatgatgag gctactgctg actctcaaca
     4981 ttctactcct ccaaaaaaga agagaaaggt agaagacccc aaggactttc cttcagaatt
     5041 gctaagtttt ttgagtcatg ctgtgtttag taatagaact cttgcttgct ttgctattta
     5101 caccacaaag gaaaaagctg cactgctata caagaaaatt atggaaaaat attctgtaac
     5161 ctttataagt aggcataaca gttataatca taacatactg ttttttctta ctccacacag
     5221 gcatagaggg catagagtgt ctgctattaa taactatgct caaaaattgt gtacctttag
     5281 ctttttaatt tgtaaagggg ttaataagga atatttgatg tatagtgcct tgactagaga
     5341 tcataatcag ccataccaca tttgtagagg ttttacttgc tttaaaaaac ctcccacacc
     5401 tccccctgaa cctgaaacat aaaatgaatg caattgttgt tgttaacttg tttattgcag
     5461 cttataatgg ttacaaataa agcaatagca tcacaaattt cacaaataaa gcattttttt
     5521 cactgcattc tagttgtggt ttgtccaaac tcatcaatgt atcttatcat gtctggatcc
     5581 actagttcta gagcggccgc caccgcggtg gagctccaat tcgccctata gtgagtcgta
     5641 ttacaattca ctggccgtcg ttttacaacg tcgtgactgg gaaaaccctg gcgttaccca
     5701 acttaatcgc cttgcagcac atcccccttt cgccagctgg cgtaatagcg aagaggcccg
     5761 caccgatcgc ccttcccaac agttgcgcag cctgaatggc gaatgggnnn nnnnnnnnnn
     5821 nnnnnnnnnn nnnnnnnnnn nnnnnnnnnn nnnnnnnnnn nnnnnnnnnn nnnnnnnnnn
     5881 nnnnnnnnnn nnnnnnnnnn nnnnnnnnnn nnnnnnnnnn nnnnnnnnnn ncnnnnnnnn
     5941 nnnnnnnnnn nnnnnnnnnn nnnnnnnnnn nnnnnnnnnn nnnnnnnnnn nnnnnnnnnn
     6001 nnnnnnnnnn nnnnnnnnnn nnnannnnnn nnnnnnnnnn nnnnnnnnnn nnnnnnnnnn
     6061 nnnnnnnnnn nnncctttga cgttggagtc cacgttcttt aatagtggac tcttgttcca
     6121 aactggaaca acactcaacc ctatctcggt ctattctttt gatttataag ggattttgcc
     6181 gatttcggcc tattggttaa aaaatgagct gatttaacaa aaatttaacg cgaattttaa
     6241 caaaatatta acgcttacaa tttaggtggc acttttcggg gaaatgtgcg cggaacccct
     6301 atttgtttat ttttctaaat acattcaaat atgtatccgc tcatgagaca ataaccctga
     6361 taaatgcttc aataatattg aaaaaggaag agtatgagta ttcaacattt ccgtgtcgcc
     6421 cttattccct tttttgcggc attttgcctt cctgtttttg ctcacccaga aacgctggtg
     6481 aaagtaaaag atgctgaaga tcagttgggt gcacgagtgg gttacatcga actggatctc
     6541 aacagcggta agatccttga gagttttcgc cccgaagaac gttttccaat gatgagcact
     6601 tttaaagttc tgctatgtgg cgcggtatta tcccgtattg acgccgggca agagcaactc
     6661 ggtcgccgca tacactattc tcagaatgac ttggttgagt actcaccagt cacagaaaag
     6721 catcttacgg atggcatgac agtaagagaa ttatgcagtg ctgccataac catgagtgat
     6781 aacactgcgg ccaacttact tctgacaacg atcggaggac cgaaggagct aaccgctttt
     6841 ttgcacaaca tgggggatca tgtaactcgc cttgatcgtt gggaaccgga gctgaatgaa
     6901 gccataccaa acgacgagcg tgacaccacg atgcctgtag caatggcaac aacgttgcgc
     6961 aaactattaa ctggcgaact acttactcta gcttcccggc aacaattaat agactggatg
     7021 gaggcggata aagttgcagg accacttctg cgctcggccc ttccggctgg ctggtttatt
     7081 gctgataaat ctggagccgg tgagcgtggg tctcgcggta tcattgcagc actggggcca
     7141 gatggtaagc cctcccgtat cgtagttatc tacacgacgg ggagtcaggc aactatggat
     7201 gaacgaaata gacagatcgc tgagataggt gcctcactga ttaagcattg gtaactgtca
     7261 gaccaagttt actcatatat actttagatt gatttaaaac ttcattttta atttaaaagg
     7321 atctaggtga agatcctttt tgataatctc atgaccaaaa tcccttaacg tgagttttcg
     7381 ttccactgag cgtcagaccc cgtagaaaag atcaaaggat cttcttgaga tccttttttt
     7441 ctgcgcgtaa tctgctgctt gcaaacaaaa aaaccaccgc taccagcggt ggtttgtttg
     7501 ccggatcaag agctaccaac tctttttccg aaggtaactg gcttcagcag agcgcagata
     7561 ccaaatactg ttcttctagt gtagccgtag ttaggccacc acttcaagaa ctctgtagca
     7621 ccgcctacat acctcgctct gctaatcctg ttaccagtgg ctgctgccag tggcgataag
     7681 tcgtgtctta ccgggttgga ctcaagacga tagttaccgg ataaggcgca gcggtcgggc
     7741 tgaacggggg gttcgtgcac acagcccagc ttggagcgaa cgacctacac cgaactgaga
     7801 tacctacagc gtgagctatg agaaagcgcc acgcttcccg aagggagaaa ggcggacagg
     7861 tatccggtaa gcggcagggt cggaacagga gagcgcacga gggagcttcc agggggaaac
     7921 gcctggtatc tttatagtcc tgtcgggttt cgccacctct gacttgagcg tcgatttttg
     7981 tgatgctcgt caggggggcg gagcctatgg aaaaacgcca gcaacgcggc ctttttacgg
     8041 ttcctggcct tttgctggcc ttttgctca
//
